Addgene plasmid #122861: pMH205
Purpose: Binary expression vector containing pSUC2:MS2-VP64:tRBCS followed by GreenGate A-G sequences for insertion of additional modules
Depositing lab: Markus Schmid. Depositing organization: Umea University. Publication: CRISPR-based tools for targeted transcriptional and epigenetic regulation in plants. Lee JE, Neumann M, Duro DI, Schmid M. PLoS One. 2019 Sep 26;14(9):e0222778. doi: 10.1371/journal.pone.0222778. eCollection 2019. PubMed 31557222.
Backbone
  Vector backbone: pGreenII
  Backbone size w/o insert (bp): 2728
  Total vector size (bp): 6199
  Vector type: Golden Gate compatible plant transformation vector
Growth in bacteria
  Bacterial resistance: Spectinomycin, 50 μg/mL
  Growth temperature: 37°C
  Growth strain: DH5alpha
  Copy number: High Copy
Gene/Insert
  Gene/Insert name: pSUC2:MS2-VP64:tRBCS
  Species: Synthetic
  Insert size (bp): 3471
Terms and licenses: Academic/Nonprofit Terms; Industry Terms: Not Available to Industry
Depositor comments: Plasmid is an intermediate stage destination vector constructed by Golden Gate cloning using the enzyme BsaI, and containing two adjacent BsaI recognition sites downstream of the MS2 expression cassette for insertion of additional modules. Plasmid Features (listed as bp in full plasmid sequence): SUC2 promoter = 644-2773bp MS2-VP64 coding sequence = 2808-3461bp RBCS terminator = 3469-4114bp BsaI site #1 = 4149-4154bp BsaI site #2 = 4163-4168bp
How to cite: pMH205 was a gift from Markus Schmid (Addgene plasmid # 122861 ; http://n2t.net/addgene:122861 ; RRID:Addgene_122861)
