[The description below was written by a language model from this plasmid's Addgene catalogue record and pLannotate feature annotations shown in this document.]
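Description:
pMH205 is a Golden Gate (GreenGate) compatible binary plant transformation vector of about 6.2 kb built on the pGreenII backbone. It serves as an intermediate-stage destination vector in a toolkit for CRISPR-based transcriptional and epigenetic regulation in plants. It replicates at high copy in E. coli through a ColE1/pUC-type origin and is selected with spectinomycin via the aadA gene. It also carries the pSa origin typical of pGreen vectors, which supports replication in Agrobacterium, generally with replication functions supplied in trans by a helper plasmid. Nopaline-type left and right T-DNA border repeats flank the region intended for transfer into the plant genome. The record lists no plant selectable marker.

The preassembled payload is a single synthetic expression cassette of roughly 3.5 kb. In it, the SUC2 promoter drives a fusion of the bacteriophage MS2 coat protein to the VP64 activation domain (tandem VP16 minimal activation repeats), terminated by the pea rbcS-E9 terminator and polyadenylation signal. MS2 coat protein binds a specific RNA hairpin, so this fusion is the kind of effector that can be recruited to guide RNAs carrying MS2 aptamers to bring an activator to a targeted locus. The guide RNA and Cas components are not part of this plasmid. Just downstream of the cassette, two adjacent BsaI recognition sites with GreenGate A–G overhang sequences allow a further set of modules to be inserted in a second round of assembly.

The depositor's feature coordinates and the automated annotation are offset from one another, apparently because the two use different numbering origins. The annotation does not detect the SUC2 promoter, but the order of elements agrees between the two.
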