Features (pLannotate 1.2.2; 9 found; start..end, strand, type, name):
   1945..2334    +  CDS            CAPSD_BPMS2: Experimental evidence at protein level: Swiss-Prot protein existence level 1. Acts as a translational repressor of viral replicase synthesis late in infection. This latter function is the result of capsid protein interaction with an RNA hairpin which contains the replicase ribosome-binding site. From Escherichia phage MS2 (Bacteriophage MS2).
   2449..2472    +  CDS            VP96 (fragment): 6 tandem repeats of the minimal activation domain of herpes simplex virus VP16 (Cheng et al., 2013)
   2608..3249    +  terminator     E9 terminator: terminator and polyadenylation signal from the pea rbcS-E9 gene
   3355..3379    +  misc_feature   RB T-DNA repeat: right border repeat from nopaline C58 T-DNA
   3470..4058    -  rep_origin     ori: high-copy-number ColE1/pMB1/pBR322/pUC origin of replication
   4232..5017    -  CDS            aadA: S3AD_SHIFL - Experimental evidence at protein level: Swiss-Prot protein existence level 1. Mediates bacterial resistance to the antibiotics streptomycin and spectinomycin. From Shigella flexneri.
   5202..5303    +  CDS            TRA2_ECOLX (fragment): Protein predicted: Swiss-Prot protein existence level 4. Required for transposition of transposon Tn903. From Escherichia coli.
   5308..5743    +  rep_origin     pSa ori: origin of replication from bacterial plasmid pSa
   5870..5892    +  misc_feature   LB T-DNA repeat: left border repeat from nopaline C58 T-DNA (truncated)
>Addgene plasmid #122861 | pMH205 | addgene full sequence | sequence record 239404 | Addgene NGS Result
GTCTATAAGAATTCGGAAACATATAGTATCCTTTGAAAACGGAGAAACAAATAACAATGTGGACAAACTA
GATATAATTTCAACACAAGACTATGGGAATGATTTTACCCACTAATTATAATCCGATCACAAGGTTTCAA
CGAACTAGTTTTCCAGATATCAACCAAATTTACTTTGGAATTAAACTAACTTAAAACTAATTGGTTGTTC
GTAAATGGTGCTTTTTTTTTTTGCGGATGTTAGTAAAGGGTTTTATGTATTTTATATTATTAGTTATCTG
TTTTCAGTGTTATGTTGTCTCATCCATAAAGTTTATATGTTTTTTCTTTGCTCTATAACTTATATATATA
TATGAGTTTACAGTTATATTTATACATTTCAGATACTTGATCGGCATTTTTTTTGGTAAAAAATATATGC
ATGAAAAACTCAAGTGTTTCTTTTTTAAGGAATTTTTAAATGGTGATTATATGAATATAATCATATGTAT
ATCCGTATATATATGTAGCCAGATAGTTAATTATTTGGGGGATATTTGAATTATTAATGTTATAATATTC
TTTCTTTTGACTCGTCTGGTTAAATTAAAGAACAAAAAAAACACATACTTTTACTGTTTTAAAAGGTTAA
ATTAACATAATTTATTGATTACAAGTGTCAAGTCCATGACATTGCATGTAGGTTCGAGACTTCAGAGATA
ACGGAAGAGATCGATAATTGTGATCGTAACATCCAGATATGTATGTTTAATTTTCATTTAGATGTGGATC
AGAGAAGATAAGTCAAACTGTCTTCATAATTTAAGACAACCTCTTTTAATATTTTCCCAAAACATGTTTT
ATGTAACTACTTTGCTTATGTGATTGCCTGAGGATACTATTATTCTCTGTCTTTATTCTCTTCACACCAC
ATTTAAATAGTTTAAGAGCATAGAAATTAATTATTTTCAAAAAGGTGATTATATGCATGCAAAATAGCAC
ACCATTTATGTTTATATTTTCAAATTATTTAATACATTTCAATATTTCATAAGTGTGATTTTTTTTTTTA
TTGTCAATTTCATAAGTGTGATTTGTCATTTGTATTAAACAATTGTATCGCGCAGTACAAATAAACAGTG
GGAGAGGTGAAAATGCAGTTATAAAACTGTCCAATAATTTACTAACACATTTAAATATCTAAAAAGAGTG
TTTCAAAAAAAATTCTTTTGAAATAAGAAAAGTGATAGATATTTTTACGCTTTCGTCTGAAAATAAAACA
ATAATAGTTTATTAGAAAAATGTTATCACCGAAAATTATTCTAGTGCCACTCGCTCGGATCGAAATTCGA
AAGTTATATTCTTTCTCTTTACCTAATATAAAAATCACAAGAAAAATCAATCCGAATATATCTATCAACA
TAGTATATGCCCTTACATATTGTTTCTGACTTTTCTCTATCCGAATTTCTCGCTTCATGGTTTTTTTTTA
ACATATTCTCATTTAATTTTCATTACTATTATATAACTAAAAGATGGAAATAAAATAAAGTGTCTTTGAG
AATCGAACGTCCATATCAGTAAGATAGTTTGTGTGAAGGTAAAATCTAAAAGATTTAAGTTCCAAAAACA
GAAAATAATATATTACGCTAAAAAAGAAGAAAATAATTAAATACAAAACAGAAAAAAATAATATACGACA
GACACGTGTCACGAAGATACCCTACGCTATAGACACAGCTCTGTTTTCTCTTTTCTATGCCTCAAGGCTC
TCTTAACTTCACTGTCTCCTCTTCGGATAATCCTATCCTTCTCTTCCTATAAATACCTCTCCACTCTTCC
TCTTCCTCCACCACTACAACCACCGCAACAACCACCAAAAACCCTCTCAAAGAAATTTCTTTTTTTTCTT
ACTTTCTTGGTTTGTCAAATAACAGTATTCAGTCGACTGGTACCAACAGGCTCCATGGCTTCTAATTTTA
CTCAATTTGTTTTGGTTGATAATGGAGGAACTGGAGATGTTACTGTTGCTCCTTCTAATTTTGCTAATGG
AGTTGCTGAATGGATTTCTTCTAATTCAAGATCTCAGGCTTATAAGGTTACTTGTTCTGTTAGACAATCT
TCTGCTCAAAAGAGAAAGTATACTATTAAGGTTGAAGTTCCTAAGGTTGCTACTCAAACTGTTGGAGGAG
TTGAATTGCCTGTTGCTGCTTGGAGATCTTATTTGAATATGGAATTGACTATTCCTATTTTTGCTACTAA
TTCTGATTGTGAATTGATTGTTAAGGCTATGCAAGGATTGTTGAAGGATGGAAATCCTATTCCTTCTGCT
ATTGCTGCTAATTCTGGAATTTATTCTGCTGGAGGAGGAGGATCTGGAGGAGGAGGATCTGGAGGAGGAG
GATCTGGACCTAAGAAGAAGAGAAAGGTTGCTGCTGCTGGATCTTCAGGTGGAAGAGCTGATGCTTTGGA
TGATTTTGATTTGGATATGTTGGGATCTGATGCTTTGGATGATTTTGATTTGGATATGTTGGGATCTGAT
GCTTTGGATGATTTTGATTTGGATATGTTGGGATCTGATGCTTTGGATGATTTTGATTTGGATATGTTGA
TTAATTAATAGCTGCAAAGCTTTCGTTCGTATCATCGGTTTCGACAACGTTCGTCAAGTTCAATGCATCA
GTTTCATTGCGCACACACCAGAATCCTACTGAGTTTGAGTATTATGGCATTGGGAAAACTGTTTTTCTTG
TACCATTTGTTGTGCTTGTAATTTACTGTGTTTTTTATTCGGTTTTCGCTATCGAACTGTGAAATGGAAA
TGGATGGAGAAGAGTTAATGAATGATATGGTCCTTTTGTTCATTCTCAAATTAATATTATTTGTTTTTTC
TCTTATTTGTTGTGTGTTGAATTTGAAATTATAAGAGATATGCAAACATTTTGTTTTGAGTAAAAATGTG
TCAAATCGTGGCCTCTAATGACCGAAGTTAATATGAGGAGTAAAACACTTGTAGTTGTACCATTATGCTT
ATTCACTAGGCAACAAATATATTTTCAGACCTAGAAAAGCTGCAAATGTTACTGAATACAAGTATGTCCT
CTTGTGTTTTAGACATTTATGAACTTTCCTTTATGTAATTTTCCAGAATCCTTGTCAGATTCTAATCATT
GCTTTATAATTATAGTTATACTCATGGATTTGTAGTTGAGTATGAAAATATTTTTTAATGCATTTTATGA
CTTGCCAATTGATTGACAACATGCATCAATCGACTATGAGTAGGCAAGATGTTCTGTAGGACCTTGAGAC
CGAAAAGGTGGTCTCAGTATTCTAGACCAAGCATGCACAGCTGGCGTTCTCAGCCAGATCCCCTTGACAG
GATATATTGGCGGGTAAACTAAGTCGCTGTATGTGTTTGTTTGAGATCTCATGTGAGCAAAAGGCCAGCA
AAAGGCCAGGAACCGTAAAAAGGCCGCGTTGCTGGCGTTTTTCCATAGGCTCCGCCCCCCTGACGAGCAT
CACAAAAATCGACGCTCAAGTCAGAGGTGGCGAAACCCGACAGGACTATAAAGATACCAGGCGTTTCCCC
CTGGAAGCTCCCTCGTGCGCTCTCCTGTTCCGACCCTGCCGCTTACCGGATACCTGTCCGCCTTTCTCCC
TTCGGGAAGCGTGGCGCTTTCTCATAGCTCACGCTGTAGGTATCTCAGTTCGGTGTAGGTCGTTCGCTCC
AAGCTGGGCTGTGTGCACGAACCCCCCGTTCAGCCCGACCGCTGCGCCTTATCCGGTAACTATCGTCTTG
AGTCCAACCCGGTAAGACACGACTTATCGCCACTGGCAGCAGCCACTGGTAACAGGATTAGCAGAGCGAG
GTATGTAGGCGGTGCTACAGAGTTCTTGAAGTGGTGGCCTAACTACGGCTACACTAGAAGAACAGTATTT
GGTATCTGCGCTCTGCTGAAGCCAGTTACCTTCGGAAGAAGAGTTGGTAGCTCTTGATCCGGCAAACAAA
CCACCGCTGGTAGCGGTGGTTTTTTTGTTTGCAAGCAGCAGATTACGCGCAGAAAAAAAGGATCTCAAGA
AGATCCTTTGATCTTTTCTACGGGGTCTGACGCTCAGTGGAACGAAAACTCACGTTAAGGGATTTTGGTC
ATGAGATTATCAAAAAGGATCTTCACCTAGATCCTTTTAAATTAAAAATGAAGTTTTAAATCAATCTAAA
GTATATATGTGTAACATTGGTCTAGTGATTATTTGCCGACTACCTTGGTGATCTCGCCTTTCACGTAGTG
AACAAATTCTTCCAACTGATCTGCGCGCGAGGCCAAGCGATCTTCTTGTCCAAGATAAGCCTGCCTAGCT
TCAAGTATGACGGGCTGATACTGGGCCGGCAGGCGCTCCATTGCCCAGTCGGCAGCGACATCCTTCGGCG
CGATTTTGCCGGTTACTGCGCTGTACCAAATGCGGGACAACGTAAGCACTACATTTCGCTCATCGCCAGC
CCAGTCGGGCGGCGAGTTCCATAGCGTTAAGGTTTCATTTAGCGCCTCAAATAGATCCTGTTCAGGAACC
GGATCAAAGAGTTCCTCCGCCGCTGGACCTACCAAGGCAACGCTATGTTCTCTTGCTTTTGTCAGCAAGA
TAGCCAGATCAATGTCGATCGTGGCTGGCTCGAAGATACCTGCAAGAATGTCATTGCGCTGCCATTCTCC
AAATTGCAGTTCGCGCTTAGCTGGATAACGCCACGGAATGATGTCGTCGTGCACAACAATGGTGACTTCT
ACAGCGCGGAGAATCTCGCTCTCTCCAGGGGAAGCCGAAGTTTCCAAAAGGTCGTTGATCAAAGCTCGCC
GCGTTGTTTCATCAAGCCTTACGGTCACCGTAACCAGCAAATCAATATCACTGTGTGGCTTCAGGCCGCC
ATCCACTGCGGAGCCGTACAAATGTACGGCCAGCAACGTCGGTTCGAGATGGCGCTCGATGACGCCAACT
ACCTCTGATAGTTGAGTCGATACTTCGGCGATCACCGCTTCCCTCATAACACCCCTTGTATTACTGTTTA
TGTAAGCAGACAGTTTTATTGTTCATGATGATATATTTTTATCTTGTGCAATGTAACATCAGAGATTTTG
AGACACAACGTGGCTTTGTTGAATAAATCGAACTTTTGCTGAGTTGAAGGATCAGATCACGCATCTTCCC
GACAACGCAGACCGTTCCGTGGCAAAGCAAAAGTTCAAAATCACCAACTGGTCCACCTACAACAAAGCTC
TCATCAACCGTGGCTCCCTCACTTTCTGGCTGGATGATGGGGCGATTCAGGCGATCCCCATCCAACAGCC
CGCCGTCGAGCGGGCTTTTTTATCCCCGGAAGCCTGTGGATAGAGGGTAGTTATCCACGTGAAACCGCTA
ATGCCCCGCAAAGCCTTGATTCACGGGGCTTTCCGGCCCGCTCCAAAAACTATCCACGTGAAATCGCTAA
TCAGGGTACGTGAAATCGCTAATCGGAGTACGTGAAATCGCTAATAAGGTCACGTGAAATCGCTAATCAA
AAAGGCACGTGAGAACGCTAATAGCCCTTTCAGATCAACAGCTTGCAAACACCCCTCGCTCCGGCAAGTA
GTTACAGCAAGTAGTATGTTCAATTAGCTTTTCAATTATGAATATATATATCAATTATTGGTCGCCCTTG
GCTTGTGGACAATGCGCTACGCGCACCGGCTCCGCCCGTGGACAACCGCAAGCGGTTGCCCACCGTCGAG
CGCCTTTGCCCACAACCCGGCGGCCGGCCGCAACAGATCGTTTTATAAATTTTTTTTTTTGAAAAAGAAA
AAGCCCGAAAGGCGGCAACCTCTCGGGCTTCTGGATTTCCGATCCCCGGAATTAGATCTTGGCAGGATAT
ATTGTGGTGTAACGTTCTCGAACTAGGCTCGGACGAAGTAAGCGGCCGCAACCTTAATTAAACACGGCGC
GCCAACAGCGATCGCACCAGGTACCACCTCTAAAATCTGGTTTCATATTAATTTCGCACACCAAGTTACT
TTCTATTATTAACTGTTATAATGGACCATGAAATCATTTGCATATGAACTGCAATGATACATAATCCACT
TTGTTTTGTGGGAGACATTTACCAGATTTCGGTAAATTGGTATTCCCCCTTTTATGTGATTGGTCATTGA
TCATTGTTAGTGGCCAGACATTTGAACTCCCGTTTTTTT
